Addgene plasmid #135716: psiCHECK2-miR-142-3p
Purpose: Mammalian expression vector, Luciferase reporter to test activity of miRNA (miR-142-3p)
Depositing lab: Florian Karreth. Depositing organization: H. Lee Moffitt Cancer Center and Research Institute.
Backbone
  Vector backbone: psiCHECK-2
  Backbone manufacturer: Promega
  Vector type: Mammalian Expression
Growth in bacteria
  Bacterial resistance: Ampicillin, 100 μg/mL
  Growth temperature: 37°C
  Growth strain: DH5alpha
  Copy number: High Copy
Gene/Insert
  Gene/Insert name: miR-142-3p reverse complement
  Species: Synthetic
  Cloning method: Restriction Enzyme; 5′ cloning site Unknown (unknown if destroyed); 3′ cloning site Unknown (unknown if destroyed)
Terms and licenses: Academic/Nonprofit Terms; Industry Terms: Not Available to Industry
How to cite: psiCHECK2-miR-142-3p was a gift from Florian Karreth (Addgene plasmid # 135716 ; http://n2t.net/addgene:135716 ; RRID:Addgene_135716)
