[The description below was written by a language model from this plasmid's Addgene catalogue record and pLannotate feature annotations shown in this document.]
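Description:
psiCHECK2-miR-142-3p is a dual-luciferase microRNA sensor built on the commercial psiCHECK-2 mammalian expression backbone (6,272 nt in the sequenced record). It is propagated in E. coli through a high-copy ColE1/pUC-type origin and selected with ampicillin via the β-lactamase gene under its native bla promoter. It carries no mammalian selection marker in the annotated features, consistent with use by transient transfection.

The plasmid contains two independent reporter cassettes. In the first, the SV40 enhancer/early promoter followed by a chimeric β-globin/immunoglobulin intron drives human codon-optimized Renilla luciferase (hRluc), terminated by a synthetic poly(A) signal; a T7 promoter just upstream of the coding sequence also permits in vitro transcription. The insert is a synthetic sequence that is the reverse complement of miR-142-3p, that is, a perfectly complementary target site. It is not annotated in the feature table and the cloning sites are recorded as unknown. In the psiCHECK-2 design such target sequences are normally placed in the short region between the hRluc stop codon and the synthetic poly(A) signal, so that they form part of the Renilla 3′ UTR, and the unannotated gap there is consistent with this. The second cassette expresses firefly luciferase (luc+) from the HSV thymidine kinase promoter with an SV40 poly(A) signal, and serves as an internal normalization control on the same plasmid.

When miR-142-3p is active in transfected cells, it binds the complementary site and represses the Renilla transcript, lowering the Renilla-to-firefly ratio. The construct is thus used to measure miR-142-3p activity, for example when testing miRNA mimics, inhibitors or sponges.
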