Features (pLannotate 1.2.2; 12 found; start..end, strand, type, name):
     62..419     +  promoter       SV40 promoter: SV40 enhancer and early promoter
    489..621     +  intron         chimeric intron: chimera between introns from human β-globin and immunoglobulin heavy chain genes
    666..684     +  promoter       T7 promoter: promoter for bacteriophage T7 RNA polymerase
    694..1629    +  CDS            hRluc: Renilla luciferase human codon-optimized
   1687..1735    +  polyA_signal   poly(A) signal: synthetic polyadenylation signal
   1744..2495    +  promoter       HSV TK promoter: herpes simplex virus thymidine kinase promoter
   2531..4183    +  CDS            luciferase: firefly luciferase; luc+; enhanced luc+ version of the luciferase gene AAS38485.1 42718124.0
   4227..4348    -  polyA_signal   SV40 poly(A) signal: SV40 polyadenylation signal
   4371..4439    -  CDS            large T antigen (fragment): large T antigen from SV40 (simian virus 40)
   4481..4585    +  promoter       AmpR promoter: bla
   4586..5446    +  CDS            AmpR: β-lactamase; bla; confers resistance to ampicillin, carbenicillin, and related antibiotics
   5617..6205    +  rep_origin     ori: high-copy-number ColE1/pMB1/pBR322/pUC origin of replication
>Addgene plasmid #135716 | psiCHECK2-miR-142-3p | addgene full sequence | sequence record 322201 | Addgene NGS Result
AGATCTGCGCAGCACCATGGCCTGAAATAACCTCTGAAAGAGGAACTTGGTTAGGTACCTTCTGAGGCGG
AAAGAACCAGCTGTGGAATGTGTGTCAGTTAGGGTGTGGAAAGTCCCCAGGCTCCCCAGCAGGCAGAAGT
ATGCAAAGCATGCATCTCAATTAGTCAGCAACCAGGTGTGGAAAGTCCCCAGGCTCCCCAGCAGGCAGAA
GTATGCAAAGCATGCATCTCAATTAGTCAGCAACCATAGTCCCGCCCCTAACTCCGCCCATCCCGCCCCT
AACTCCGCCCAGTTCCGCCCATTCTCCGCCCCATGGCTGACTAATTTTTTTTATTTATGCAGAGGCCGAG
GCCGCCTCGGCCTCTGAGCTATTCCAGAAGTAGTGAGGAGGCTTTTTTGGAGGCCTAGGCTTTTGCAAAA
AGCTTGATTCTTCTGACACAACAGTCTCGAACTTAAGCTGCAGAAGTTGGTCGTGAGGCACTGGGCAGGT
AAGTATCAAGGTTACAAGACAGGTTTAAGGAGACCAATAGAAACTGGGCTTGTCGAGACAGAGAAGACTC
TTGCGTTTCTGATAGGCACCTATTGGTCTTACTGACATCCACTTTGCCTTTCTCTCCACAGGTGTCCACT
CCCAGTTCAATTACAGCTCTTAAGGCTAGAGTACTTAATACGACTCACTATAGGCTAGCCACCATGGCTT
CCAAGGTGTACGACCCCGAGCAACGCAAACGCATGATCACTGGGCCTCAGTGGTGGGCTCGCTGCAAGCA
AATGAACGTGCTGGACTCCTTCATCAACTACTATGATTCCGAGAAGCACGCCGAGAACGCCGTGATTTTT
CTGCATGGTAACGCTGCCTCCAGCTACCTGTGGAGGCACGTCGTGCCTCACATCGAGCCCGTGGCTAGAT
GCATCATCCCTGATCTGATCGGAATGGGTAAGTCCGGCAAGAGCGGGAATGGCTCATATCGCCTCCTGGA
TCACTACAAGTACCTCACCGCTTGGTTCGAGCTGCTGAACCTTCCAAAGAAAATCATCTTTGTGGGCCAC
GACTGGGGGGCTTGTCTGGCCTTTCACTACTCCTACGAGCACCAAGACAAGATCAAGGCCATCGTCCATG
CTGAGAGTGTCGTGGACGTGATCGAGTCCTGGGACGAGTGGCCTGACATCGAGGAGGATATCGCCCTGAT
CAAGAGCGAAGAGGGCGAGAAAATGGTGCTTGAGAATAACTTCTTCGTCGAGACCATGCTCCCAAGCAAG
ATCATGCGGAAACTGGAGCCTGAGGAGTTCGCTGCCTACCTGGAGCCATTCAAGGAGAAGGGCGAGGTTA
GACGGCCTACCCTCTCCTGGCCTCGCGAGATCCCTCTCGTTAAGGGAGGCAAGCCCGACGTCGTCCAGAT
TGTCCGCAACTACAACGCCTACCTTCGGGCCAGCGACGATCTGCCTAAGATGTTCATCGAGTCCGACCCT
GGGTTCTTTTCCAACGCTATTGTCGAGGGAGCTAAGAAGTTCCCTAACACCGAGTTCGTGAAGGTGAAGG
GCCTCCACTTCAGCCAGGAGGACGCTCCAGATGAAATGGGTAAGTACATCAAGAGCTTCGTGGAGCGCGT
GCTGAAGAACGAGCAGTAATTCTAGGCGATCGCTCGAGTCCATAAAGTAGGAAACACTACAGCGGCCGCT
GGCCGCAATAAAATATCTTTATTTTCATTACATCTGTGTGTTGGTTTTTTGTGTGAGGATCTAAATGAGT
CTTCGGACCTCGCGGGGGCCGCTTAAGCGGTGGTTAGGGTTTGTCTGACGCGGGGGGAGGGGGAAGGAAC
GAAACACTCTCATTCGGAGGCGGCTCGGGGTTTGGTCTTGGTGGCCACGGGCACGCAGAAGAGCGCCGCG
ATCCTCTTAAGCACCCCCCCGCCCTCCGTGGAGGCGGGGGTTTGGTCGGCGGGTGGTAACTGGCGGGCCG
CTGACTCGGGCGGGTCGCGCGCCCCAGAGTGTGACCTTTTCGGTCTGCTCGCAGACCCCCGGGCGGCGCC
GCCGCGGCGGCGACGGGCTCGCTGGGTCCTAGGCTCCATGGGGACCGTATACGTGGACAGGCTCTGGAGC
ATCCGCACGACTGCGGTGATATTACCGGAGACCTTCTGCGGGACGAGCCGGGTCACGCGGCTGACGCGGA
GCGTCCGTTGGGCGACAAACACCAGGACGGGGCACAGGTACACTATCTTGTCACCCGGAGGCGCGAGGGA
CTGCAGGAGCTTCAGGGAGTGGCGCAGCTGCTTCATCCCCGTGGCCCGTTGCTCGCGTTTGCTGGCGGTG
TCCCCGGAAGAAATATATTTGCATGTCTTTAGTTCTATGATGACACAAACCCCGCCCAGCGTCTTGTCAT
TGGCGAATTCGAACACGCAGATGCAGTCGGGGCGGCGCGGTCCCAGGTCCACTTCGCATATTAAGGTGAC
GCGTGTGGCCTCGAACACCGAGCGACCCTGCAGCGACCCGCTTAAAAGCTTGGCATTCCGGTACTGTTGG
TAAAGCCACCATGGCCGATGCTAAGAACATTAAGAAGGGCCCTGCTCCCTTCTACCCTCTGGAGGATGGC
ACCGCTGGCGAGCAGCTGCACAAGGCCATGAAGAGGTATGCCCTGGTGCCTGGCACCATTGCCTTCACCG
ATGCCCACATTGAGGTGGACATCACCTATGCCGAGTACTTCGAGATGTCTGTGCGCCTGGCCGAGGCCAT
GAAGAGGTACGGCCTGAACACCAACCACCGCATCGTGGTGTGCTCTGAGAACTCTCTGCAGTTCTTCATG
CCAGTGCTGGGCGCCCTGTTCATCGGAGTGGCCGTGGCCCCTGCTAACGACATTTACAACGAGCGCGAGC
TGCTGAACAGCATGGGCATTTCTCAGCCTACCGTGGTGTTCGTGTCTAAGAAGGGCCTGCAGAAGATCCT
GAACGTGCAGAAGAAGCTGCCTATCATCCAGAAGATCATCATCATGGACTCTAAGACCGACTACCAGGGC
TTCCAGAGCATGTACACATTCGTGACATCTCATCTGCCTCCTGGCTTCAACGAGTACGACTTCGTGCCAG
AGTCTTTCGACAGGGACAAAACCATTGCCCTGATCATGAACAGCTCTGGGTCTACCGGCCTGCCTAAGGG
CGTGGCCCTGCCTCATCGCACCGCCTGTGTGCGCTTCTCTCACGCCCGCGACCCTATTTTCGGCAACCAG
ATCATCCCCGACACCGCTATTCTGAGCGTGGTGCCATTCCACCACGGCTTCGGCATGTTCACCACCCTGG
GCTACCTGATTTGCGGCTTTCGGGTGGTGCTGATGTACCGCTTCGAGGAGGAGCTGTTCCTGCGCAGCCT
GCAAGACTACAAAATTCAGTCTGCCCTGCTGGTGCCAACCCTGTTCAGCTTCTTCGCTAAGAGCACCCTG
ATCGACAAGTACGACCTGTCTAACCTGCACGAGATTGCCTCTGGCGGCGCCCCACTGTCTAAGGAGGTGG
GCGAAGCCGTGGCCAAGCGCTTTCATCTGCCAGGCATCCGCCAGGGCTACGGCCTGACCGAGACAACCAG
CGCCATTCTGATTACCCCAGAGGGCGACGACAAGCCTGGCGCCGTGGGCAAGGTGGTGCCATTCTTCGAG
GCCAAGGTGGTGGACCTGGACACCGGCAAGACCCTGGGAGTGAACCAGCGCGGCGAGCTGTGTGTGCGCG
GCCCTATGATTATGTCCGGCTACGTGAATAACCCTGAGGCCACAAACGCCCTGATCGACAAGGACGGCTG
GCTGCACTCTGGCGACATTGCCTACTGGGACGAGGACGAGCACTTCTTCATCGTGGACCGCCTGAAGTCT
CTGATCAAGTACAAGGGCTACCAGGTGGCCCCAGCCGAGCTGGAGTCTATCCTGCTGCAGCACCCTAACA
TTTTCGACGCCGGAGTGGCCGGCCTGCCCGACGACGATGCCGGCGAGCTGCCTGCCGCCGTCGTCGTGCT
GGAACACGGCAAGACCATGACCGAGAAGGAGATCGTGGACTATGTGGCCAGCCAGGTGACAACCGCCAAG
AAGCTGCGCGGCGGAGTGGTGTTCGTGGACGAGGTGCCCAAGGGCCTGACCGGCAAGCTGGACGCCCGCA
AGATCCGCGAGATCCTGATCAAGGCTAAGAAAGGCGGCAAGATCGCCGTGTAATAATTCTAGAGTCGGGG
CGGCCGGCCGCTTCGAGCAGACATGATAAGATACATTGATGAGTTTGGACAAACCACAACTAGAATGCAG
TGAAAAAAATGCTTTATTTGTGAAATTTGTGATGCTATTGCTTTATTTGTAACCATTATAAGCTGCAATA
AACAAGTTAACAACAACAATTGCATTCATTTTATGTTTCAGGTTCAGGGGGAGGTGTGGGAGGTTTTTTA
AAGCAAGTAAAACCTCTACAAATGTGGTAAAATCGATAAGGATCCAGGTGGCACTTTTCGGGGAAATGTG
CGCGGAACCCCTATTTGTTTATTTTTCTAAATACATTCAAATATGTATCCGCTCATGAGACAATAACCCT
GATAAATGCTTCAATAATATTGAAAAAGGAAGAGTATGAGTATTCAACATTTCCGTGTCGCCCTTATTCC
CTTTTTTGCGGCATTTTGCCTTCCTGTTTTTGCTCACCCAGAAACGCTGGTGAAAGTAAAAGATGCTGAA
GATCAGTTGGGTGCACGAGTGGGTTACATCGAACTGGATCTCAACAGCGGTAAGATCCTTGAGAGTTTTC
GCCCCGAAGAACGTTTTCCAATGATGAGCACTTTTAAAGTTCTGCTATGTGGCGCGGTATTATCCCGTAT
TGACGCCGGGCAAGAGCAACTCGGTCGCCGCATACACTATTCTCAGAATGACTTGGTTGAGTACTCACCA
GTCACAGAAAAGCATCTTACGGATGGCATGACAGTAAGAGAATTATGCAGTGCTGCCATAACCATGAGTG
ATAACACTGCGGCCAACTTACTTCTGACAACGATCGGAGGACCGAAGGAGCTAACCGCTTTTTTGCACAA
CATGGGGGATCATGTAACTCGCCTTGATCGTTGGGAACCGGAGCTGAATGAAGCCATACCAAACGACGAG
CGTGACACCACGATGCCTGTAGCAATGGCAACAACGTTGCGCAAACTATTAACTGGCGAACTACTTACTC
TAGCTTCCCGGCAACAATTAATAGACTGGATGGAGGCGGATAAAGTTGCAGGACCACTTCTGCGCTCGGC
CCTTCCGGCTGGCTGGTTTATTGCTGATAAATCTGGAGCCGGTGAGCGTGGGTCTCGCGGTATCATTGCA
GCACTGGGGCCAGATGGTAAGCCCTCCCGTATCGTAGTTATCTACACGACGGGGAGTCAGGCAACTATGG
ATGAACGAAATAGACAGATCGCTGAGATAGGTGCCTCACTGATTAAGCATTGGTAACTGTCAGACCAAGT
TTACTCATATATACTTTAGATTGATTTAAAACTTCATTTTTAATTTAAAAGGATCTAGGTGAAGATCCTT
TTTGATAATCTCATGACCAAAATCCCTTAACGTGAGTTTTCGTTCCACTGAGCGTCAGACCCCGTAGAAA
AGATCAAAGGATCTTCTTGAGATCCTTTTTTTCTGCGCGTAATCTGCTGCTTGCAAACAAAAAAACCACC
GCTACCAGCGGTGGTTTGTTTGCCGGATCAAGAGCTACCAACTCTTTTTCCGAAGGTAACTGGCTTCAGC
AGAGCGCAGATACCAAATACTGTTCTTCTAGTGTAGCCGTAGTTAGGCCACCACTTCAAGAACTCTGTAG
CACCGCCTACATACCTCGCTCTGCTAATCCTGTTACCAGTGGCTGCTGCCAGTGGCGATAAGTCGTGTCT
TACCGGGTTGGACTCAAGACGATAGTTACCGGATAAGGCGCAGCGGTCGGGCTGAACGGGGGGTTCGTGC
ACACAGCCCAGCTTGGAGCGAACGACCTACACCGAACTGAGATACCTACAGCGTGAGCTATGAGAAAGCG
CCACGCTTCCCGAAGGGAGAAAGGCGGACAGGTATCCGGTAAGCGGCAGGGTCGGAACAGGAGAGCGCAC
GAGGGAGCTTCCAGGGGGAAACGCCTGGTATCTTTATAGTCCTGTCGGGTTTCGCCACCTCTGACTTGAG
CGTCGATTTTTGTGATGCTCGTCAGGGGGGCGGAGCCTATGGAAAAACGCCAGCAACGCGGCCTTTTTAC
GGTTCCTGGCCTTTTGCTGGCCTTTTGCTCACATGGCTCGAC
